>Addgene plasmid #234618 | A1-LCD 11W D262V | addgene full sequence | sequence record 469044 | Addgene NGS Result
TGTTGCTCAGGTCGCAGACGTTTTGCAGCAGCAGTCGCTTCACGTTCGCTCGCGTATCGGTGATTCATTC
TGCTAACCAGTAAGGCAACCCCGCCAGCCTAGCCGGGTCCTCAACGACAGGAGCACGATCATGCGCACCC
GTGGCCAGGACCCAACGCTGCCCGAGATGCGCCGCGTGCGGCTGCTGGAGATGGCGGACGCGATGGATAT
GTTCTGCCAAGGGTTGGTTTGCGCATTCACAGTTCTCCGCAAGAATTGATTGGCTCCAATTCTTGGAGTG
GTGAATCCGTTAGCGAGGTGCCGCCGGCTTCCATTCAGGTCGAGGTGGCCCGGCTCCATGCACCGCGACG
CAACGCGGGGAGGCAGACAAGGTATAGGGCGGCGCCTACAATCCATGCCAACCCGTTCCATGTGCTCGCC
GAGGCGGCATAAATCGCCGTGACGATCAGCGGTCCAATGATCGAAGTTAGGCTGGTAAGAGCCGCGAGCG
ATCCTTGAAGCTGTCCCTGATGGTCGTCATCTACCTGCCTGGACAGCATGGCCTGCAACGCGGGCATCCC
GATGCCGCCGGAAGCGAGAAGAATCATAATGGGGAAGGCCATCCAGCCTCGCGTCGCGAACGCCAGCAAG
ACGTAGCCCAGCGCGTCGGCCGCCATGCCGGCGATAATGGCCTGCTTCTCGCCGAAACGTTTGGTGGCGG
GACCAGTGACGAAGGCTTGAGCGAGGGCGTGCAAGATTCCGAATACCGCAAGCGACAGGCCGATCATCGT
CGCGCTCCAGCGAAAGCGGTCCTCGCCGAAAATGACCCAGAGCGCTGCCGGCACCTGTCCTACGAGTTGC
ATGATAAAGAAGACAGTCATAAGTGCGGCGACGATAGTCATGCCCCGCGCCCACCGGAAGGAGCTGACTG
GGTTGAAGGCTCTCAAGGGCATCGGTCGATCGACGCTCTCCCTTATGCGACTCCTGCATTAGGAAGCAGC
CCAGTAGTAGGTTGAGGCCGTTGAGCACCGCCGCCGCAAGGAATGGTGCATGCAAGGAGATGGCGCCCAA
CAGTCCCCCGGCCACGGGGCCTGCCACCATACCCACGCCGAAACAAGCGCTCATGAGCCCGAAGTGGCGA
GCCCGATCTTCCCCATCGGTGATGTCGGCGATATAGGCGCCAGCAACCGCACCTGTGGCGCCGGTGATGC
CGGCCACGATGCGTCCGGCGTAGAGGATCGAGATCTCGATCCCGCGAAATTAATACGACTCACTATAGGG
AGACCACAACGGTTTCCCTCTAGAAATAATTTTGTTTAACTTTAAGAAGGAGATATACATATGTCGTACT
ACCATCACCATCACCATCACCTCGAATCAACAAGTTTGTACAAAAAAGCAGGCTTCGAGAACCTGTATTT
TCAGGGTAGCATGGCAAGCGCAAGCAGCAGCCAGCGTGGTCGTAGCGGTAGCGGTAATTGGGGTGGTGGT
CGCGGTGGTGGTTGGGGTGGCAATGATAACTGGGGTCGTGGTGGTAATTGGAGCGGTCGCGGAGGCTGGG
GTGGTTCAAGAGGTGGTGGCGGATGGGGTGGTAGTGGTGATGGTTGGAATGGTTGGGGCAATGATGGTAG
CAATTTTGGTGGTGGTGGCAGCTATAATGTTTTCGGCAATTATAACAATCAGAGCAGCAACTTTGGTCCG
ATGAAAGGCGGTAATTTTGGCGGTCGTAGCAGCGGTCCGTATGGTGGCGGTGGTCAGTATTTTGCCAAAC
CGCGTAATCAAGGTGGCTGGGGAGGTAGCAGCAGCAGCTCAAGCTGGGGTAGCGGTCGTCGTTGGTAAGA
CCCAGCTTTCTTGTACAAAGTGGTTGATTCGAGGCTGCTAACAAAGCCCGAAAGGAAGCTGAGTTGGCTG
CTGCCACCGCTGAGCAATAACTAGCATAACCCCTTGGGGCCTCTAAACGGGTCTTGAGGGGTTTTTTGCT
GAAAGGAGGAACTATATCCGGATATCCACAGGACGGGTGTGGTCGCCATGATCGCGTAGTCGATAGTGGC
TCCAAGTAGCGAAGCGAGCAGGACTGGGCGGCGGCCAAAGCGGTCGGACAGTGCTCCGAGAACGGGTGCG
CATAGAAATTGCATCAACGCATATAGCGCTAGCAGCACGCCATAGTGACTGGCGATGCTGTCGGAATGGA
CGATATCCCGCAAGAGGCCCGGCAGTACCGGCATAACCAAGCCTATGCCTACAGCATCCAGGGTGACGGT
GCCGAGGATGACGATGAGCGCATTGTTAGATTTCATACACGGTGCCTGACTGCGTTAGCAATTTAACTGT
GATAAACTACCGCATTAAAGCTTATCGATGATAAGCTGTCAAACATGAGAATTCTTGAAGACGAAAGGGC
CTCGTGATACGCCTATTTTTATAGGTTAATGTCATGATAATAATGGTTTCTTAGACGTCAGGTGGCACTT
TTCGGGGAAATGTGCGCGGAACCCCTATTTGTTTATTTTTCTAAATACATTCAAATATGTATCCGCTCAT
GAGACAATAACCCTGATAAATGCTTCAATAATATTGAAAAAGGAAGAGTATGAGTATTCAACATTTCCGT
GTCGCCCTTATTCCCTTTTTTGCGGCATTTTGCCTTCCTGTTTTTGCTCACCCAGAAACGCTGGTGAAAG
TAAAAGATGCTGAAGATCAGTTGGGTGCACGAGTGGGTTACATCGAACTGGATCTCAACAGCGGTAAGAT
CCTTGAGAGTTTTCGCCCCGAAGAACGTTTTCCAATGATGAGCACTTTTAAAGTTCTGCTATGTGGCGCG
GTATTATCCCGTGTTGACGCCGGGCAAGAGCAACTCGGTCGCCGCATACACTATTCTCAGAATGACTTGG
TTGAGTACTCACCAGTCACAGAAAAGCATCTTACGGATGGCATGACAGTAAGAGAATTATGCAGTGCTGC
CATAACCATGAGTGATAACACTGCGGCCAACTTACTTCTGACAACGATCGGAGGACCGAAGGAGCTAACC
GCTTTTTTGCACAACATGGGGGATCATGTAACTCGCCTTGATCGTTGGGAACCGGAGCTGAATGAAGCCA
TACCAAACGACGAGCGTGACACCACGATGCCTGCAGCAATGGCAACAACGTTGCGCAAACTATTAACTGG
CGAACTACTTACTCTAGCTTCCCGGCAACAATTAATAGACTGGATGGAGGCGGATAAAGTTGCAGGACCA
CTTCTGCGCTCGGCCCTTCCGGCTGGCTGGTTTATTGCTGATAAATCTGGAGCCGGTGAGCGTGGGTCTC
GCGGTATCATTGCAGCACTGGGGCCAGATGGTAAGCCCTCCCGTATCGTAGTTATCTACACGACGGGGAG
TCAGGCAACTATGGATGAACGAAATAGACAGATCGCTGAGATAGGTGCCTCACTGATTAAGCATTGGTAA
CTGTCAGACCAAGTTTACTCATATATACTTTAGATTGATTTAAAACTTCATTTTTAATTTAAAAGGATCT
AGGTGAAGATCCTTTTTGATAATCTCATGACCAAAATCCCTTAACGTGAGTTTTCGTTCCACTGAGCGTC
AGACCCCGTAGAAAAGATCAAAGGATCTTCTTGAGATCCTTTTTTTCTGCGCGTAATCTGCTGCTTGCAA
ACAAAAAAACCACCGCTACCAGCGGTGGTTTGTTTGCCGGATCAAGAGCTACCAACTCTTTTTCCGAAGG
TAACTGGCTTCAGCAGAGCGCAGATACCAAATACTGTCCTTCTAGTGTAGCCGTAGTTAGGCCACCACTT
CAAGAACTCTGTAGCACCGCCTACATACCTCGCTCTGCTAATCCTGTTACCAGTGGCTGCTGCCAGTGGC
GATAAGTCGTGTCTTACCGGGTTGGACTCAAGACGATAGTTACCGGATAAGGCGCAGCGGTCGGGCTGAA
CGGGGGGTTCGTGCACACAGCCCAGCTTGGAGCGAACGACCTACACCGAACTGAGATACCTACAGCGTGA
GCTATGAGAAAGCGCCACGCTTCCCGAAGGGAGAAAGGCGGACAGGTATCCGGTAAGCGGCAGGGTCGGA
ACAGGAGAGCGCACGAGGGAGCTTCCAGGGGGAAACGCCTGGTATCTTTATAGTCCTGTCGGGTTTCGCC
ACCTCTGACTTGAGCGTCGATTTTTGTGATGCTCGTCAGGGGGGCGGAGCCTATGGAAAAACGCCAGCAA
CGCGGCCTTTTTACGGTTCCTGGCCTTTTGCTGGCCTTTTGCTCACATGTTCTTTCCTGCGTTATCCCCT
GATTCTGTGGATAACCGTATTACCGCCTTTGAGTGAGCTGATACCGCTCGCCGCAGCCGAACGACCGAGC
GCAGCGAGTCAGTGAGCGAGGAAGCGGAAGAGCGCCTGATGCGGTATTTTCTCCTTACGCATCTGTGCGG
TATTTCACACCGCAATGGTGCACTCTCAGTACAATCTGCTCTGATGCCGCATAGTTAAGCCAGTATACAC
TCCGCTATCGCTACGTGACTGGGTCATGGCTGCGCCCCGACACCCGCCAACACCCGCTGACGCGCCCTGA
CGGGCTTGTCTGCTCCCGGCATCCGCTTACAGACAAGCTGTGACCGTCTCCGGGAGCTGCATGTGTCAGA
GGTTTTCACCGTCATCACCGAAACGCGCGAGGCAGCTGCGGTAAAGCTCATCAGCGTGGTCGTGAAGCGA
TTCACAGATGTCTGCCTGTTCATCCGCGTCCAGCTCGTTGAGTTTCTCCAGAAGCGTTAATGTCTGGCTT
CTGATAAAGCGGGCCATGTTAAGGGCGGTTTTTTCCTGTTTGGTCACTGATGCCTCCGTGTAAGGGGGAT
TTCTGTTCATGGGGGTAATGATACCGATGAAACGAGAGAGGATGCTCACGATACGGGTTACTGATGATGA
ACATGCCCGGTTACTGGAACGTTGTGAGGGTAAACAACTGGCGGTATGGATGCGGCGGGACCAGAGAAAA
ATCACTCAGGGTCAATGCCAGCGCTTCGTTAATACAGATGTAGGTGTTCCACAGGGTAGCCAGCAGCATC
CTGCGATGCAGATCCGGAACATAATGGTGCAGGGCGCTGACTTCCGCGTTTCCAGACTTTACGAAACACG
GAAACCGAAGACCATTCATGT
Features (pLannotate 1.2.2; 18 found; start..end, strand, type, name):
    315..1219    -  CDS            TcR (fragment): tetracycline efflux protein; tet; confers resistance to tetracycline
   1241..1259    +  promoter       T7 promoter: promoter for bacteriophage T7 RNA polymerase
   1291..1313    +  RBS            RBS: efficient ribosome binding site from bacteriophage T7 gene 10 (Olins and Rangwala, 1989)
   1331..1351    +  CDS            8xHis (fragment): 8xHis affinity tag
   1360..1384    +  protein_bind   attB1: mutant version of attB; recombination site for the Gateway® BP reaction BP Clonase™
   1390..1406    +  CDS            TEV site (fragment): tobacco etch virus (TEV) protease recognition and cleavage site
   1411..1812    +  CDS            HNRNPA1 (fragment): ROA1_BOVIN - Also known as HNRPA1. Experimental evidence at protein level: Swiss-Prot protein existence level 1. Involved in the packaging of pre-mRNA into hnRNP particles, transport of poly(A) mRNA from the nucleus to the cytoplasm and may modulate splice site selection. May bind to specific miRNA hairpins. Binds to the IRES and thereby inhibits the translation of the apoptosis protease activating factor APAF1. From Bos taurus (Bovine).
   1820..1844    -  protein_bind   attB2: mutant version of attB; recombination site for the Gateway® BP reaction BP Clonase™
   1854..1903    +  CDS            SET1 (fragment): solubility-enhancement tag derived from T7 phage gene 10B
   1911..1958    +  terminator     T7 terminator: transcription terminator for bacteriophage T7 RNA polymerase
   1984..2276    -  CDS            TcR (fragment): tetracycline efflux protein; tet; confers resistance to tetracycline
   2324..2352    -  promoter       tet promoter: E. coli promoter for tetracycline efflux protein gene
   2465..2569    +  promoter       AmpR promoter: bla
   2570..3430    +  CDS            AmpR: β-lactamase; bla; confers resistance to ampicillin, carbenicillin, and related antibiotics
   3601..4189    +  rep_origin     ori: high-copy-number ColE1/pMB1/pBR322/pUC origin of replication
   4375..4514    -  misc_feature   bom: basis of mobility region from pBR322
   4616..4807    -  CDS            rop: Rop protein, which maintains plasmids at low copy number; rop
   4824..73      +  CDS            YPB1_ECOLX (across the origin): Protein predicted: Swiss-Prot protein existence level 4. From Escherichia coli.
