[The description below was written by a language model from this plasmid's Addgene catalogue record and pLannotate feature annotations shown in this document.]
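Description:
A1-LCD 11W D262V is a bacterial expression plasmid built in the pDest17 Gateway destination backbone for producing a mutant form of the low-complexity domain (LCD, residues 186–320) of human hnRNPA1 in E. coli. The roughly 5.1 kb plasmid is pBR322-derived. It carries a ColE1/pMB1-type origin together with the bom region and the rop gene, consistent with its listing as low copy, and it is selected through the AmpR β-lactamase cassette. Two fragments of the tetracycline resistance gene and its promoter flank the expression cassette. These are backbone remnants rather than a functional marker.

Expression is driven by a T7 promoter followed by the phage T7 gene 10 ribosome binding site, so it requires a host that supplies T7 RNA polymerase, such as a DE3 lysogen. The reading frame begins with an N-terminal 6xHis tag, continues through the attB1 site left by Gateway recombination, and then runs through a TEV protease site into the LCD coding sequence. It ends before attB2 and the T7 terminator. The short annotation between attB2 and the terminator appears to be residual vector sequence downstream of the insert.

According to the depositor, the insert was made by codon-optimized gene synthesis, and TEV cleavage leaves a Gly-Ser remnant at the N-terminus. The annotation tool matched the insert to the bovine orthologue, but the record gives the species as human. The insert carries the D262V substitution along with eleven replacements of phenylalanine or tyrosine residues by tryptophan (the "11W" partial W variant). The associated publication concerns metastable condensates and their conversion to amyloid fibrils, which suggests the purified protein is intended for in vitro studies of phase separation and fibril formation.
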