Addgene plasmid #234618: A1-LCD 11W D262V
Purpose: Bacterial expression of N-terminally 6His tagged hnRNPA1 LCD (186-320) D262V with partial W mutant
Depositing lab: Tanja Mittag. Depositing organization: St. Jude Children's Research Hospital. Publication: Metastable condensates suppress conversion to amyloid fibrils. Das T, Zaidi F, Farag M, Ruff KM, Messing J, Taylor JP, Pappu RV, Mittag T. bioRxiv [Preprint]. 2024 Mar 3:2024.02.28.582569. doi: 10.1101/2024.02.28.582569. PubMed 38464104.
Backbone
  Vector backbone: pDest17
  Backbone manufacturer: Invtirogen
  Vector type: Bacterial Expression
Growth in bacteria
  Bacterial resistance: Ampicillin, 100 μg/mL
  Growth temperature: 37°C
  Growth strain: DH5alpha
  Growth instructions: The depositing lab recommends BL21-Gold (DE3) E. coli for protein expression.
  Copy number: Low Copy
Gene/Insert
  Gene/Insert name: hnRNPA1_LCD_11W D262V (alt name: A1-LCD 11W D262V)
  Species: H. sapiens (human)
  Mutation: F202W, F210W, F216W, F222W, F228W, Y237W, Y244W, Y247W, D262V, Y305W, Y314W, F320W
  Entrez Gene: HNRNPA1 (a.k.a. ALS19, ALS20, HNRPA1, HNRPA1L3, IBMPFD3, MPD3, UP 1, hnRNP A1, hnRNP-A1)
  Promoter: T7
  Tag / fusion protein: 6xHis-TEV (N terminal on insert)
  Cloning method: Gateway Cloning
Terms and licenses: Academic/Nonprofit Terms; Industry Terms: Not Available to Industry
Depositor comments: Insert created through codon optimized gene synthesis. TEV cleavage leaves N-terminal GS tag. Please visit https://doi.org/10.1101/2024.02.28.582569 for bioRxiv preprint.
How to cite: A1-LCD 11W D262V was a gift from Tanja Mittag (Addgene plasmid # 234618 ; http://n2t.net/addgene:234618 ; RRID:Addgene_234618)
