>Addgene plasmid #234618 | A1-LCD 11W D262V | depositor partial sequence | sequence record 461422 | Orf Sequence
ATGTCGTACTACCATCACCATCACCATCACCTCGAATCAACAAGTTTGTACAAAAAAGCAGGCTTCGAGA
ACCTGTATTTTCAGGGTAGCATGGCAAGCGCAAGCAGCAGCCAGCGTGGTCGTAGCGGTAGCGGTAATTG
GGGTGGTGGTCGCGGTGGTGGTTGGGGTGGCAATGATAACTGGGGTCGTGGTGGTAATTGGAGCGGTCGC
GGAGGCTGGGGTGGTTCAAGAGGTGGTGGCGGATGGGGTGGTAGTGGTGATGGTTGGAATGGTTGGGGCA
ATGATGGTAGCAATTTTGGTGGTGGTGGCAGCTATAATGTTTTCGGCAATTATAACAATCAGAGCAGCAA
CTTTGGTCCGATGAAAGGCGGTAATTTTGGCGGTCGTAGCAGCGGTCCGTATGGTGGCGGTGGTCAGTAT
TTTGCCAAACCGCGTAATCAAGGTGGCTGGGGAGGTAGCAGCAGCAGCTCAAGCTGGGGTAGCGGTCGTC
GTTGGTAA
